Addgene plasmid #127702: pSH69
Purpose: Prab-3::ssGFP1-10
Depositing lab: David M. Miller. Depositing organization: Vanderbilt University. Publication: NATF (Native And Tissue-Specific Fluorescence): A Strategy for Bright, Tissue-Specific GFP Labeling of Native Proteins in Caenorhabditis elegans. He S, Cuentas-Condori A, Miller DM. Genetics. 2019 Apr 5. pii: genetics.119.302063. doi: 10.1534/genetics.119.302063. PubMed 30952669.
Backbone
  Vector backbone: prab-3
  Backbone size w/o insert (bp): 4300
  Total vector size (bp): 4914
  Vector type: Worm Expression
Growth in bacteria
  Bacterial resistance: Ampicillin, 100 μg/mL
  Growth temperature: 37°C
  Growth strain: DH5alpha
  Copy number: Unknown
Gene/Insert
  Gene/Insert name: ssGFP-1/10
  Species: Synthetic
  Insert size (bp): 642
  Promoter: rab-3
  Cloning method: Ligation Independent Cloning
  Sequencing primers: 5′ aaaaaagcaggcttaatgttctccgagttacgaatacttcg; 3′ CAAGaaagctgggtaTTTTTCATTTGGATCTTTGCTCAGGACTGT
Terms and licenses: Academic/Nonprofit Terms; Industry Terms: Not Available to Industry
How to cite: pSH69 was a gift from David M. Miller (Addgene plasmid # 127702 ; http://n2t.net/addgene:127702 ; RRID:Addgene_127702)
