[The description below was written by a language model from this plasmid's Addgene catalogue record and pLannotate feature annotations shown in this document.]
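Description:
pSH69 is a Caenorhabditis elegans expression plasmid that drives a secreted form of the GFP(1-10) split-GFP fragment from the rab-3 promoter, which is widely used for pan-neuronal expression in worms. It is maintained in E. coli through a high-copy ColE1/pUC-type origin and selected with ampicillin via the bla (AmpR) gene and its own promoter. Short remnants of lacZα, bom, rop and an RSF origin are also annotated and appear to be backbone leftovers rather than functional parts.

The layout is that of a multisite Gateway expression clone, with three slots bounded in order by attB4, attB1, attB2 and attB3. The roughly 1.2 kb interval between attB4 and attB1 carries no annotation but is the position where the rab-3 promoter listed in the catalogue would sit. Between attB1 and attB2 lies the coding unit: a short N-terminal fragment matching the worm protein OIG-1, which presumably supplies the signal sequence implied by the "ss" in the name, fused directly to the first ten β-strands of superfolder GFP. The attB2 to attB3 slot, the usual place for a 3′ UTR, is not annotated as such; it contains only a hit to an aex-5 fragment, so the record does not identify the terminator.

GFP(1-10) is non-fluorescent until it binds the small GFP11 strand. In the NATF strategy named in the associated publication, tissue-specific GFP(1-10) complements GFP11 tags placed on native proteins. A secreted version would be suited to tags exposed extracellularly or in the secretory pathway, though the record does not say this explicitly. The sequenced record (5,233 nt) is somewhat longer than the catalogue's stated total of 4,914 bp.
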