Features (pLannotate 1.2.2; 14 found; start..end, strand, type, name):
      1..66      +  rep_origin     RSF ori (fragment): Plasmids containing the RSF 1030 origin of replication can be propagated in E. coli cells that contain additional plasmids with compatible origins.
    126..146     +  protein_bind   attB4: mutant version of attB; core recombination site for the Gateway® BP reaction BP Clonase™
   1357..1381    +  protein_bind   attB1: mutant version of attB; recombination site for the Gateway® BP reaction BP Clonase™
   1384..1503    +  CDS            oig-1 (fragment): OIG1_CAEEL - Experimental evidence at transcript level: Swiss-Prot protein existence level 2. Plays a role in neural development, where it temporally regulates synapse formation in the D-type inhibitory GABAergic motor neurons, dorsal D (DD) and ventral D (VD) motor neurons (PubMed:26387713, PubMed:26083757). Controls the translocation of postsynaptic proteins, such as the acetylcholine receptor subunit acr- 12, and presynaptic proteins, such as snb-1, along nerve cords to prevent premature synapse remodeling/formation (PubMed:26387713). From Caenorhabditis elegans.
   1498..2139    +  CDS            GFP(1-10): fragment of superfolder GFP consisting of the first 10 β-strands associates with GFP11, the 11th β-strand, to reconstitute fluorescent GFP (Cabantous et al., 2005; Kamiyama et al., 2016)
   2144..2164    -  protein_bind   attB2: mutant version of attB; core recombination site for the Gateway® BP reaction BP Clonase™
   2684..2836    +  CDS            aex-5 (fragment): AEX5_CAEEL - Also known as kpc-3 From Caenorhabditis elegans.
   2935..2955    -  protein_bind   attB3: mutant version of attB; core recombination site for the Gateway® BP reaction BP Clonase™
   2959..3116    +  CDS            lacZα (fragment): LacZα fragment of β-galactosidase; lacZ fragment
   3122..3221    -  misc_feature   bom (fragment): basis of mobility region from pBR322
   3323..3358    -  CDS            rop (fragment): Rop protein, which maintains plasmids at low copy number; rop
   3453..3557    +  promoter       AmpR promoter: bla
   3558..4418    +  CDS            AmpR: β-lactamase; bla; confers resistance to ampicillin, carbenicillin, and related antibiotics
   4589..5177    +  rep_origin     ori: high-copy-number ColE1/pMB1/pBR322/pUC origin of replication
>Addgene plasmid #127702 | pSH69 | addgene full sequence | sequence record 248133 | Addgene NGS Result
CATGTTCTTTCCTGCGTTATCCCCTGATTCTGTGGATAACCGTATTACCGCCTTTGAGTGAGCTGATACC
AGCGGATAACAATTTCACACAGGAAACAGCTATGACCATGATTACGCCAAGCTATCAACTTTGTATAGAA
AAGTTGATCTTCAGATGGGAGCAGTGGACTGTCTATTTGATATTCTTAAAATGTACTCTATAAAAGATGA
AACTGTAATGACCAATTCCCTACATAAATATTTTTAACTAATTGGTCGGATATTTGGGGATCAGAGAAGT
ACTTGTTTTTGCGATATTAATAATGATATATTTTTCTAGTAAAAAAATGTTAAGCGATTTGTGAATAATT
AAGTTGGCTTGAAAAAGATTTTTTGATAGCTATGTATTTTGTTAATTTAAATCAGATTTTAAAACTTTAT
TATTGACTATTTATATATATTATATATTATATATTTTCATGGTTTAATCAAAATCTATTAAATTATTTCT
AAAATCTCTAAATATCGAATTCTCTAAAAAGCTTCATCAACAAAAGCATTTCAATTATCTAACACAATGA
GAATAATTCAAGAACTGAAATAGAAAGAAATCTAGAAAAAAAAGAGAGTGAGGTGCCCTATTAAATCGGT
GCTCTCCTCTCTAACAGAAGCGCCTACACGCACCCAAGAGAGCTCTTTTTCTTTCTTTTTTCGGAGCACA
CATACACGCATACACTCCTCAGAAGTGTATAGAGAAAATGGGAGAAGAAGCGAAAGAAGACGAAGAAGCG
GTTGTGATGTATGCATCGGGCGTTTCTATCTCTCTCCGTGAGCAACGAGCTAGTCAACCCATCGATCCAT
TTTTGTGAGCACACACAGAGAGAGACTCAAACACACTCACAGCTTCACACTGAGCTCCAAGAGCTCTGTA
GAGAGAAGCCAGAGTATGCTTTCCTCGATTTTCCTAACGTCTTCTTCTTCTGCTTTTTTCTTTTTCCCAA
CGAGTTGTAGTCCACTAACTTCAATTTTTCCTCCAGAGAAAGAGTTTTAGAGAGACAGCTGATAAATACA
CTAGAGAAATAAAAAGAATGATAAAAATTTGCTATTTTAATCAGTTCCCTCTCGTTTCTCTAAGTTTTGT
TGTTGGGTTGGGAAATTAAAATTGGAAAATGGAAATAACGTTTTTTTCTGTCTAATCTTGAATTCTCCAG
ACATTTCTTATTTCCTTTTTTGTTGCAAGTTTTTCTTCCTTCTCTAATTTTTAATCAAAGATATCTCGCT
ATGAACTTTGAATTTTTGATATTTTGATTCTATAAATACATAAAGTAATCTAAATGCTCTTTTAAAATAA
ATCTACAGTAGCCCTATTTTCAGATGACAAGTTTGTACAAAAAAGCAGGCTTAATGTTCTCCGAGTTACG
AATACTTCGCGACATACTACTTTTATGCTTTCTATCAGTTGGAATAAATGCGAAATCTTCGCATATAGAA
GATTTAGACTTCACGGATCACACAAATATGTCCAAAGGAGAAGAACTGTTTACCGGTGTTGTGCCAATTT
TGGTTGAACTCGATGGTGATGTCAACGGACATAAGTTCTCAGTGAGAGGCGAAGGAGAAGGTGACGCCAC
CATTGGAAAATTGACTCTTAAATTCATCTGTACTACTGGTAAACTTCCTGTACCATGGCCGACTCTCGTA
ACAACGCTTACGTACGGAGTTCAGTGCTTTTCGAGATACCCAGACCATATGAAAAGACATGACTTTTTTA
AGTCGGCTATGCCTGAAGGTTACGTGCAAGAAAGAACAATTTCGTTCAAAGATGATGGAAAATATAAAAC
TAGAGCAGTTGTTAAATTTGAAGGAGATACTTTGGTTAACCGCATTGAACTGAAAGGAACAGATTTTAAA
GAAGATGGTAATATTCTTGGACACAAACTCGAATACAATTTTAATAGTCATAACGTATACATCACTGCTG
ATAAGCAAAAGAACGGAATTAAAGCGAATTTCACAGTACGCCATAATGTAGAAGATGGCAGTGTTCAACT
TGCCGACCATTACCAACAAAACACCCCTATTGGAGACGGTCCGGTACTTCTTCCTGATAATCACTACCTC
TCAACACAAACAGTCCTGAGCAAAGATCCAAATGAAAAATACCCAGCTTTCTTGTACAAAGTGGGTGATA
TCTGAGCTCCGCATCGGCCGCTGTCATCAGATCGCCATCTCGCGCCCGTGCCTCTGACTTCTAAGTCCAA
TTACTCTTCAACATCCCTACATGCTCTTTCTCCCTGTGCTCCCACCCCCTATTTTTGTTATTATCAAAAA
ACTTCTCTTAATTTCTTTGTTTTTTAGCTTCTTTTAAGTCACCTCTAACAATGAAATTGTGTAGATTCAA
AAATAGAATTAATTCGTAATAAAAAGTCGAAAAAAATTGTGCTCCCTCCCCCCATTAATAATAATTCTAT
CCCAAAATCTACACAATGTTCTGTGTACACTTCTTATGTTTTTTACTTCTGATAAATTTTTTTGAAACAT
CATAGAAAAAACCGCACACAAAATACCTTATCATATGTTACGTTTCAGTTTATGACCGCAATTTTTATTT
CTTCGCACGTCTGGGCCTCTCATGACGTCAAATCATGCTCATCGTGAAAAAGTTTTGGAGTATTTTTGGA
ATTTTTCAATCAAGTGAAAGTTTATGAAATTAATTTTCCTGCTTTTGCTTTTTGGGGTTTCCCCTATTGT
TTGTCAAGATTTCGAGGACGGCGTTTTTCTTGCTAAAATCACAAGTATTGATGAGCACGATGCAAGAAAG
ATCGGAAGAAGGTTTGGGTTTGAGGCTCAGTGGAAGGTGAGTAGAAGTTGATAATTTGAAAGTGGAGTAG
TGTCTATGGGGTTTTTGCCTTAAATGACAGAATACATTCCCAATATACCAAACATAACTGTTTCCAACTT
TATTATACATAGTTGATAATTCACTGGCCGTCGTTTTACAACGTCGTGACTGGGAAAACCCTGGCGTTAC
CCAACTTAATCGCCTTGCAGCACATCCCCCTTTCGCCAGCTGGCGTAATAGCGAAGAGGCCCGCACCGAT
CGCCCTTCCCAACAGTTGCGCAGCCTGAATGGCGAATGGCGCCTGATGCGGTATTTTCTCCTTACGCATC
TGTGCGGTATTTCACACCGCATATGGTGCACTCTCAGTGCAATCTGCTCTGATGCCGCATAGTTAAGCCA
GCCCCGACACCCGCCAACACCCGCTGACGCGCCCTGACGGGCTTGTCTGCTCCCGGCATCCGCTTACAGA
CAAGCTGTGACCGTCTCCGGGAGCTGCATGTGTCAGAGGTTTTCACCGTCATCACCGAAACGCGCGAGAC
GAAAGGGCCTCGTGATACGCCTATTTTTATAGGTTAATGTCATGATAATAATGGTTTCTTAGACGTCAGG
TGGCACTTTTCGGGGAAATGTGCGCGGAACCCCTATTTGTTTATTTTTCTAAATACATTCAAATATGTAT
CCGCTCATGAGACAATAACCCTGATAAATGCTTCAATAATATTGAAAAAGGAAGAGTATGAGTATTCAAC
ATTTCCGTGTCGCCCTTATTCCCTTTTTTGCGGCATTTTGCCTTCCTGTTTTTGCTCACCCAGAAACGCT
GGTGAAAGTAAAAGATGCTGAAGATCAGTTGGGTGCACGAGTGGGTTACATCGAACTGGATCTCAACAGC
GGTAAGATCCTTGAGAGTTTTCGCCCCGAAGAACGTTTTCCAATGATGAGCACTTTTAAAGTTCTGCTAT
GTGGCGCGGTATTATCCCGTATTGACGCCGGGCAAGAGCAACTCGGTCGCCGCATACACTATTCTCAGAA
TGACTTGGTTGAGTACTCACCAGTCACAGAAAAGCATCTTACGGATGGCATGACAGTAAGAGAATTATGC
AGTGCTGCCATAACCATGAGTGATAACACTGCGGCCAACTTACTTCTGACAACGATCGGAGGACCGAAGG
AGCTAACCGCTTTTTTGCACAACATGGGGGATCATGTAACTCGCCTTGATCGTTGGGAACCGGAGCTGAA
TGAAGCCATACCAAACGACGAGCGTGACACCACGATGCCTGTAGCAATGGCAACAACGTTGCGCAAACTA
TTAACTGGCGAACTACTTACTCTAGCTTCCCGGCAACAATTAATAGACTGGATGGAGGCGGATAAAGTTG
CAGGACCACTTCTGCGCTCGGCCCTTCCGGCTGGCTGGTTTATTGCTGATAAATCTGGAGCCGGTGAGCG
TGGGTCTCGCGGTATCATTGCAGCACTGGGGTCAGATGGTAAGCCCTCCCGTATCGTAGTTATCTACACG
ACGGGGAGTCAGGCAACTATGGATGAACGAAATAGACAGATCGCTGAGATAGGTGCCTCACTGATTAAGC
ATTGGTAACTGTCAGACCAAGTTTACTCATATATACTTTAGATTGATTTAAAACTTCATTTTTAATTTAA
AAGGATCTAGGTGAAGATCCTTTTTGATAATCTCATGACCAAAATCCCTTAACGTGAGTTTTCGTTCCAC
TGAGCGTCAGACCCCGTAGAAAAGATCAAAGGATCTTCTTGAGATCCTTTTTTTCTGCGCGTAATCTGCT
GCTTGCAAACAAAAAAACCACCGCTACCAGCGGTGGTTTGTTTGCCGGATCAAGAGCTACCAACTCTTTT
TCCGAAGGTAACTGGCTTCAGCAGAGCGCAGATACCAAATACTGTTCTTCTAGTGTAGCCGTAGTTAGGC
CACCACTTCAAGAACTCTGTAGCACCGCCTACATACCTCGCTCTGCTAATCCTGTTACCAGTGGCTGCTG
CCAGTGGCGATAAGTCGTGTCTTACCGGGTTGGACTCAAGACGATAGTTACCGGATAAGGCGCAGCGGTC
GGGCTGAACGGGGGGTTCGTGCACACAGCCCAGCTTGGAGCGAACGACCTACACCGAACTGAGATACCTA
CAGCGTGAGCTATGAGAAAGCGCCACGCTTCCCGAAGGGAGAAAGGCGGACAGGTATCCGGTAAGCGGCA
GGGTCGGAACAGGAGAGCGCACGAGGGAGCTTCCAGGGGGAAACGCCTGGTATCTTTATAGTCCTGTCGG
GTTTCGCCACCTCTGACTTGAGCGTCGATTTTTGTGATGCTCGTCAGGGGGGCGGAGCCTATGGAAAAAC
GCCAGCAACGCGGCCTTTTTACGGTTCCTGGTCTTTTGCTGGCCTTTTGCTCA
